Addgene plasmid #165478: pN23-LIC-His-FLAG
Purpose: (Empty Backbone) pET based vector for protein expression in E.coli for targets fused with N-terminal Flag and His
Depositing lab: Renato Bruni. Depositing organization: New York Structural Biology Center. Publication: High-throughput cloning and expression of integral membrane proteins in Escherichia coli. Bruni R, Kloss B. Curr Protoc Protein Sci. 2013 Nov 5;74:29.6.1-29.6.34. doi: 10.1002/0471140864.ps2906s74. PubMed 24510647.
Backbone
  Vector backbone: pET23
  Backbone manufacturer: Novagen
  Vector type: Bacterial Expression
  Tag / fusion protein: 10xHis-FLAG-TEV (N terminal on backbone)
Growth in bacteria
  Bacterial resistance: Ampicillin, 100 μg/mL
  Growth temperature: 37°C
  Growth strain: DH5alpha
  Copy number: Low Copy
Gene/Insert
  Gene/Insert name: None
  Tag / fusion protein: 10xHis-FLAG-TEV (N terminal on backbone)
Terms and licenses: Academic/Nonprofit Terms; Industry Terms: Not Available to Industry
Depositor comments: Primers for LIC cloning: Upstream: add TATTTTCAATCCTACGTA to the 5' end of gene of interest. Downstream: add CCCTCAATATTATACGGG to the 3' end of GOI. Detailed cloning method available in the paper Bruni R, Kloss B. High-throughput cloning and expression of integral membrane proteins in Escherichia coli. Curr Protoc Protein Sci. 2013 Nov 5;74:29.6.1-29.6.34.
How to cite: pN23-LIC-His-FLAG was a gift from Renato Bruni (Addgene plasmid # 165478 ; http://n2t.net/addgene:165478 ; RRID:Addgene_165478)
