[The description below was written by a language model from this plasmid's Addgene catalogue record and pLannotate feature annotations shown in this document.]
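Description:
pN23-LIC-His-FLAG is an empty bacterial expression backbone derived from the Novagen pET23 vector, designed for ligation-independent cloning (LIC) of open reading frames that will be produced in E. coli with an N-terminal 10xHis-FLAG tag followed by a TEV protease cleavage site. It replicates from a ColE1/pMB1-type origin and retains the pBR322 bom region and the rop gene. Rop keeps copy number down, which agrees with the low-copy designation in the catalogue. Selection is by ampicillin through the bla gene and its own promoter, and an f1 origin is also present, allowing single-stranded DNA production.

The expression cassette is driven by a T7 promoter, so expression needs a host that supplies T7 RNA polymerase. It is followed by a T7 gene 10 ribosome binding site and leader, then a second ribosome binding site ahead of the tag region. The automated annotation picks up only fragments of the His tag and TEV site here and does not call the FLAG epitope, although the catalogue lists it as part of the tag. Between the tag and the T7 terminator sits a stuffer made up of the Bacillus subtilis sacB gene with its native promoter. SacB encodes levansucrase, which makes cells sensitive to sucrose. This presumably allows counter-selection against uncut or unmodified parental vector once the stuffer is replaced by an insert, though the record does not state it explicitly. A short His-tag fragment inherited from the backbone also lies downstream of sacB.

The associated publication describes high-throughput cloning and expression of integral membrane proteins. The tags provide affinity purification and detection, and TEV cleavage allows their removal.
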