Features (pLannotate 1.2.2; 18 found; start..end, strand, type, name):
    741..880     -  misc_feature   bom: basis of mobility region from pBR322
    982..1173    -  CDS            rop: Rop protein, which maintains plasmids at low copy number; rop
   1190..1570    +  CDS            YPB1_ECOLX: Protein predicted: Swiss-Prot protein existence level 4. From Escherichia coli.
   1682..1700    +  promoter       T7 promoter: promoter for bacteriophage T7 RNA polymerase
   1732..1754    +  RBS            RBS: efficient ribosome binding site from bacteriophage T7 gene 10 (Olins and Rangwala, 1989)
   1762..1794    +  CDS            T7 tag (gene 10 leader): leader peptide from bacteriophage T7 gene 10 promotes efficient translation in E. coli
   1803..1825    +  RBS            RBS: efficient ribosome binding site from bacteriophage T7 gene 10 (Olins and Rangwala, 1989)
   1862..1881    +  CDS            7xHis (fragment): 6xHis affinity tag
   1889..1905    +  CDS            TEV site (fragment): tobacco etch virus (TEV) protease recognition and cleavage site
   1919..2351    +  promoter       sacB promoter: sacR; sacB promoter and control region
   2352..3773    +  CDS            SacB: secreted levansucrase that renders bacterial growth sensitive to sucrose; Bacillus subtilis sacB; negative selection marker
   3853..3870    +  CDS            9xHis (fragment): 9xHis affinity tag
   3880..3929    +  CDS            SET1 (fragment): solubility-enhancement tag derived from T7 phage gene 10B
   3937..3984    +  terminator     T7 terminator: transcription terminator for bacteriophage T7 RNA polymerase
   4021..4449    +  rep_origin     f1 ori (sequence partly withheld): f1 bacteriophage origin of replication; arrow indicates direction of (+) strand synthesis
   4502..4606    +  promoter       AmpR promoter: bla
   4607..5467    +  CDS            AmpR: β-lactamase; bla; confers resistance to ampicillin, carbenicillin, and related antibiotics
   5638..555     +  rep_origin     ori (across the origin): high-copy-number ColE1/pMB1/pBR322/pUC origin of replication
>Addgene plasmid #165478 | pN23-LIC-His-FLAG | addgene full sequence | sequence record 326616 | Addgene NGS Result
TTGCAAACAAAAAAACCACCGCTACCAGCGGTGGTTTGTTTGCCGGATCAAGAGCTACCAACTCTTTTTC
CGAAGGTAACTGGCTTCAGCAGAGCGCAGATACCAAATACTGTCCTTCTAGTGTAGCCGTAGTTAGGCCA
CCACTTCAAGAACTCTGTAGCACCGCCTACATACCTCGCTCTGCTAATCCTGTTACCAGTGGCTGCTGCC
AGTGGCGATAAGTCGTGTCTTACCGGGTTGGACTCAAGACGATAGTTACCGGATAAGGCGCAGCGGTCGG
GCTGAACGGGGGGTTCGTGCACACAGCCCAGCTTGGAGCGAACGACCTACACCGAACTGAGATACCTACA
GCGTGAGCTATGAGAAAGCGCCACGCTTCCCGAAGGGAGAAAGGCGGACAGGTATCCGGTAAGCGGCAGG
GTCGGAACAGGAGAGCGCACGAGGGAGCTTCCAGGGGGAAACGCCTGGTATCTTTATAGTCCTGTCGGGT
TTCGCCACCTCTGACTTGAGCGTCGATTTTTGTGATGCTCGTCAGGGGGGCGGAGCCTATGGAAAAACGC
CAGCAACGCGGCCTTTTTACGGTTCCTGGCCTTTTGCTGGCCTTTTGCTCACATGTTCTTTCCTGCGTTA
TCCCCTGATTCTGTGGATAACCGTATTACCGCCTTTGAGTGAGCTGATACCGCTCGCCGCAGCCGAACGA
CCGAGCGCAGCGAGTCAGTGAGCGAGGAAGCGGAAGAGCGCCTGATGCGGTATTTTCTCCTTACGCATCT
GTGCGGTATTTCACACCGCAATGGTGCACTCTCAGTACAATCTGCTCTGATGCCGCATAGTTAAGCCAGT
ATACACTCCGCTATCGCTACGTGACTGGGTCATGGCTGCGCCCCGACACCCGCCAACACCCGCTGACGCG
CCCTGACGGGCTTGTCTGCTCCCGGCATCCGCTTACAGACAAGCTGTGACCGTCTCCGGGAGCTGCATGT
GTCAGAGGTTTTCACCGTCATCACCGAAACGCGCGAGGCAGCTGCGGTAAAGCTCATCAGCGTGGTCGTG
AAGCGATTCACAGATGTCTGCCTGTTCATCCGCGTCCAGCTCGTTGAGTTTCTCCAGAAGCGTTAATGTC
TGGCTTCTGATAAAGCGGGCCATGTTAAGGGCGGTTTTTTCCTGTTTGGTCACTGATGCCTCCGTGTAAG
GGGGATTTCTGTTCATGGGGGTAATGATACCGATGAAACGAGAGAGGATGCTCACGATACGGGTTACTGA
TGATGAACATGCCCGGTTACTGGAACGTTGTGAGGGTAAACAACTGGCGGTATGGATGCGGCGGGACCAG
AGAAAAATCACTCAGGGTCAATGCCAGCGCTTCGTTAATACAGATGTAGGTGTTCCACAGGGTAGCCAGC
AGCATCCTGCGATGCAGATCCGGAACATAATGGTGCAGGGCGCTGACTTCCGCGTTTCCAGACTTTACGA
AACACGGAAACCGAAGACCATTCATGTTGTTGCTCAGGTCGCAGACGTTTTGCAGCAGCAGTCGCTTCAC
GTTCGCTCGCGTATCGGTGATTCATTCTGCTAACCAGTAAGGCAACCCCGCCAGCCTAGCCGGGTCCTCA
ACGACAGGAGCACGATCATGCGCACCCGTGGCCAGGACCCAACGCTGCCCGAGATCTCGATCCCGCGAAA
TTAATACGACTCACTATAGGGAGACCACAACGGTTTCCCTCTAGAAATAATTTTGTTTAACTTTAAGAAG
GAGATATACATATGGCTAGCATGACTGGTGGACAGCAAATGGGTCGGGATCATTTGTTTAACTTTAAGAA
GGAGATATACCATGGATTATAAAGATGATGATGATAAACATCATCACCATCACCATCACCACCATCACGA
AAACCTGTATTTTCAATCCTACGTAATACGTTCACTATTATTTAGTGAAATGAGATATTATGATATTTTC
TGAATTGTGATTAAAAAGGCAACTTTATGCCCATGCAACAGAAACTATAAAAAATACAGAGAATGAAAAG
AAACAGATAGATTTTTTAGTTCTTTAGGCCCGTAGTCTGCAAATCCTTTTATGATTTTCTATCAAACAAA
AGAGGAAAATAGACCAGTTGCAATCCAAACGAGAGTCTAATAGAATGAGGTCGAAAAGTAAATCGCGCGG
GTTTGTTACTGATAAAGCAGGCAAGACCTAAAATGTGTAAAGGGCAAAGTGTATACTTTGGCGTCACCCC
TTACATATTTTAGGTCTTTTTTTATTGTGCGTAACTAACTTGCCATCTTCAAACAGGAGGGCTGGAAGAA
GCAGACCGCTAACACAGTACATAAAAAAGGAGACATGAACGATGAACATCAAAAAGTTTGCAAAACAAGC
AACAGTATTAACCTTTACTACCGCACTGCTGGCAGGAGGCGCAACTCAAGCGTTTGCGAAAGAAACGAAC
CAAAAGCCATATAAGGAAACATACGGCATTTCCCATATTACACGCCATGATATGCTGCAAATCCCTGAAC
AGCAAAAAAATGAAAAATATAAAGTTCCTGAGTTCGATTCGTCCACAATTAAAAATATCTCTTCTGCAAA
AGGCCTGGACGTTTGGGACAGCTGGCCATTACAAAACACTGACGGCACTGTCGCAAACTATCACGGCTAC
CACATCGTCTTTGCATTAGCCGGAGATCCTAAAAATGCGGATGACACATCGATTTACATGTTCTATCAAA
AAGTCGGCGAAACTTCTATTGACAGCTGGAAAAACGCTGGCCGCGTCTTTAAAGACAGCGACAAATTCGA
TGCAAATGATTCTATCCTAAAAGACCAAACACAAGAATGGTCAGGTTCAGCCACATTTACATCTGACGGA
AAAATCCGTTTATTCTACACTGATTTCTCCGGTAAACATTACGGCAAACAAACACTGACAACTGCACAAG
TTAACGTATCAGCATCAGACAGCTCTTTGAACATCAACGGTGTAGAGGATTATAAATCAATCTTTGACGG
TGACGGAAAAACGTATCAAAATGTACAGCAGTTCATCGATGAAGGCAACTACAGCTCAGGCGACAACCAT
ACGCTGAGAGATCCTCACTACGTAGAAGATAAAGGCCACAAATACTTAGTATTTGAAGCAAACACTGGAA
CTGAAGATGGCTACCAAGGCGAAGAATCTTTATTTAACAAAGCATACTATGGCAAAAGCACATCATTCTT
CCGTCAAGAAAGTCAAAAACTTCTGCAAAGCGATAAAAAACGCACGGCTGAGTTAGCAAACGGCGCTCTC
GGTATGATTGAGCTAAACGATGATTACACACTGAAAAAAGTGATGAAACCGCTGATTGCATCTAACACAG
TAACAGATGAAATTGAACGCGCGAACGTCTTTAAAATGAACGGCAAATGGTACCTGTTCACTGACTCCCG
CGGATCAAAAATGACGATTGACGGCATTACGTCTAACGATATTTACATGCTTGGTTATGTTTCTAATTCT
TTAACTGGCCCATACAAGCCGCTGAACAAAACTGGCCTTGTGTTAAAAATGGATCTTGATCCTAACGATG
TAACCTTTACTTACTCACACTTCGCTGTACCTCAAGCGAAAGGAAACAATGTCGTGATTACAAGCTATAT
GACAAACAGAGGATTCTACGCAGACAAACAATCAACGTTTGCGCCTAGCTTCCTGCTGAACATCAAAGGC
AAGAAAACATCTGTTGTCAAAGACAGCATCCTTGAACAAGGACAATTAACAGTTAACAAATAAAAACGCA
AAAGAAAATGCCGATATCCTATTGGCATTGACGTCAGGTGGCACATATTACGTATAATATTGAGGGCTCG
AGCACCACCACCACCACCACTGAGATCCGGCTGCTAACAAAGCCCGAAAGGAAGCTGAGTTGGCTGCTGC
CACCGCTGAGCAATAACTAGCATAACCCCTTGGGGCCTCTAAACGGGTCTTGAGGGGTTTTTTGCTGAAA
GGAGGAACTATATCCGGATTGGCGAATGGG
[124 nt withheld, positions 4021-4144]
C
[91 nt withheld, positions 4146-4236]
A
[49 nt withheld, positions 4238-4286]
CCTTTGACGTTGGAGTCCACGTTCTTT
[37 nt withheld, positions 4314-4350]
ACCCTATCTCGGTCTATTCTTTTGATTTATAAGGGATTTTGCCGATTTCGGCCTATTGGTTAAAAAATGA
GCTGATTTAACAAAAATTTAACGCGAATTTTAACAAAATATTAACGCTTACAATTTAGGTGGCACTTTTC
GGGGAAATGTGCGCGGAACCCCTATTTGTTTATTTTTCTAAATACATTCAAATATGTATCCGCTCATGAG
ACAATAACCCTGATAAATGCTTCAATAATATTGAAAAAGGAAGAGTATGAGTATTCAACATTTCCGTGTC
GCCCTTATTCCCTTTTTTGCGGCATTTTGCCTTCCTGTTTTTGCTCACCCAGAAACGCTGGTGAAAGTAA
AAGATGCTGAAGATCAGTTGGGTGCACGAGTGGGTTACATCGAACTGGATCTCAACAGCGGTAAGATCCT
TGAGAGTTTTCGCCCCGAAGAACGTTTTCCAATGATGAGCACTTTTAAAGTTCTGCTATGTGGCGCGGTA
TTATCCCGTATTGACGCCGGGCAAGAGCAACTCGGTCGCCGCATACACTATTCTCAGAATGACTTGGTTG
AGTACTCACCAGTCACAGAAAAGCATCTTACGGATGGCATGACAGTAAGAGAATTATGCAGTGCTGCCAT
AACCATGAGTGATAACACTGCGGCCAACTTACTTCTGACAACGATCGGAGGACCGAAGGAGCTAACCGCT
TTTTTGCACAACATGGGGGATCATGTAACTCGCCTTGATCGTTGGGAACCGGAGCTGAATGAAGCCATAC
CAAACGACGAGCGTGACACCACGATGCCTGCAGCAATGGCAACAACGTTGCGCAAACTATTAACTGGCGA
ACTACTTACTCTAGCTTCCCGGCAACAATTAATAGACTGGATGGAGGCGGATAAAGTTGCAGGACCACTT
CTGCGCTCGGCCCTTCCGGCTGGCTGGTTTATTGCTGATAAATCTGGAGCCGGTGAGCGTGGGTCTCGCG
GTATCATTGCAGCACTGGGGCCAGATGGTAAGCCCTCCCGTATCGTAGTTATCTACACGACGGGGAGTCA
GGCAACTATGGATGAACGAAATAGACAGATCGCTGAGATAGGTGCCTCACTGATTAAGCATTGGTAACTG
TCAGACCAAGTTTACTCATATATACTTTAGATTGATTTAAAACTTCATTTTTAATTTAAAAGGATCTAGG
TGAAGATCCTTTTTGATAATCTCATGACCAAAATCCCTTAACGTGAGTTTTCGTTCCACTGAGCGTCAGA
CCCCGTAGAAAAGATCAAAGGATCTTCTTGAGATCCTTTTTTTCTGCGCGTAATCTGCTGC
